Addgene plasmid #154147: pCMV-dLbCpf1-BE-EE
Purpose: Expresses dLbCpf1-BE-EE(dLbCas12a-BE-EE) in mammalian cells.
Depositing lab: Jin-Soo Kim. Depositing organization: Institute for Basic Science. Publication: Genome-wide specificity of dCpf1 cytidine base editors. Kim D, Lim K, Kim DE, Kim JS. Nat Commun. 2020 Aug 13;11(1):4072. doi: 10.1038/s41467-020-17889-9. PubMed 32792663.
Backbone
  Vector backbone: pCMV
  Total vector size (bp): 8166
  Vector type: Mammalian Expression
Growth in bacteria
  Bacterial resistance: Ampicillin, 100 μg/mL
  Growth temperature: 37°C
  Growth strain: DH5alpha
  Copy number: High Copy
Gene/Insert
  Gene/Insert name: dLbCpf1-BE-EE (dCas12a-BE-EE) (alt name: NLS-APOBEC1(R126E+R132E)-dLbCpf1(D832A+E925A+D1148A)-NLS-UGI-NLS)
  Species: Synthetic; Cpf1(Cas12a) is from Lachnospiraceae bacterium; APOBEC1 is from Rattus norvegicus
  Insert size (bp): 4764
  Mutation: APOBEC1(R126E+R132E), dLbCpf1(D832A+E925A+D1148A)
  Promoter: CMV
  Tag / fusion protein: SV40 NLS (N terminal on insert); SV40 NLS (C terminal on insert); SV40 NLS
  Cloning method: Gibson Cloning
  Sequencing primers: 5′ CMV-F(CGCAAATGGGCGGTAGGCGTG); 3′ BGH-R(TAGAAGGCACAGTCGAGG)
Terms and licenses: Academic/Nonprofit Terms; Industry Terms: Not Available to Industry
Depositor comments: pCMV-dLbCpf1-BE (addgene, #107685) was modified to incorporate combinations of mutations in the APOBEC1 domain.
How to cite: pCMV-dLbCpf1-BE-EE was a gift from Jin-Soo Kim (Addgene plasmid # 154147 ; http://n2t.net/addgene:154147 ; RRID:Addgene_154147)
