[The description below was written by a language model from this plasmid's Addgene catalogue record and pLannotate feature annotations shown in this document.]
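Description:
pCMV-dLbCpf1-BE-EE is an 8,166 bp mammalian expression plasmid on a pCMV backbone that encodes a Cas12a-based cytidine base editor. It is maintained in E. coli through a high-copy ColE1/pUC-type origin and selected with ampicillin via the β-lactamase (AmpR) gene. The backbone also carries small remnants of lac regulatory elements, an MCS fragment, an SV40 promoter fragment and a bom fragment. These appear to be cloning vestiges rather than functional parts, and no mammalian selection marker is annotated.

The roughly 4.8 kb synthetic insert is driven by the CMV immediate-early enhancer and promoter and terminated by the bovine growth hormone polyadenylation signal. A T7 promoter sits just upstream of the coding region. The fusion is arranged as NLS–rat APOBEC1–dLbCpf1–NLS–UGI–NLS, with SV40 nuclear localization signals directing it to the nucleus. The APOBEC1 cytidine deaminase carries R126E and R132E substitutions (the "EE" variant). The Lachnospiraceae bacterium Cpf1 (Cas12a) carries D832A, E925A and D1148A, which make it catalytically dead, so it binds crRNA-specified DNA targets without cutting. UGI, the phage PBS2 uracil-DNA glycosylase inhibitor, blocks excision of the uracil produced by deamination and so favours C-to-T conversion.

The automated feature table annotates APOBEC1 and UGI but leaves the large intervening dLbCpf1 region unlabelled. The short segment it calls an ABE(7.10) fragment lies at the APOBEC1–Cpf1 junction and most likely reflects a shared linker rather than an adenine deaminase. The plasmid was derived from the parental pCMV-dLbCpf1-BE by introducing mutations in the APOBEC1 domain, and it was deposited with a study of the genome-wide specificity of dCpf1 cytidine base editors. No crRNA cassette is recorded, so the guide presumably must be supplied separately.
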