Features (pLannotate 1.2.2; 17 found; start..end, strand, type, name):
    132..335     +  promoter       CMV promoter: human cytomegalovirus (CMV) immediate early promoter
    377..395     +  promoter       T7 promoter: promoter for bacteriophage T7 RNA polymerase
    433..1119    +  CDS            Apobec1: ABEC1_RAT - Experimental evidence at protein level: Swiss-Prot protein existence level 1. Catalytic component of the apolipoprotein B mRNA editing enzyme complex which is responsible for the postranscriptional editing of a CAA codon for Gln to a UAA codon for stop in the APOB mRNA. May also play a role in the epigenetic regulation of gene expression by participating in DNA demethylation. From Rattus norvegicus (Rat).
   1120..1167    +  CDS            ABE(7.10) (fragment): adenine base editor comprising wild-type E. coli TadA fused to the evolved TadA*(7.10) mutant (Gaudelli et al., 2017)
   4891..5139    +  CDS            UGI: UNGI_BPPB2 - Experimental evidence at protein level: Swiss-Prot protein existence level 1. This protein binds specifically and reversibly to the host uracil-DNA glycosylase, preventing removal of uracil residues from PBS2 DNA by the host uracil-excision repair system. From Bacillus phage PBS2 (Bacteriophage PBS2).
   5227..5451    +  polyA_signal   bGH poly(A) signal: bovine growth hormone polyadenylation signal
   5455..5476    +  promoter       SV40 promoter (fragment): SV40 enhancer and early promoter
   5481..5497    +  misc_feature   MCS (fragment): pBluescript multiple cloning site
   5546..5562    -  protein_bind   lac operator: The lac repressor binds to the lac operator to inhibit transcription in E. coli. This inhibition can be relieved by adding lactose or isopropyl-β-D-thiogalactopyranoside (IPTG). lac repressor encoded by lacI
   5570..5600    -  promoter       lac promoter: promoter for the E. coli lac operon
   5615..5636    -  protein_bind   CAP binding site: CAP binding activates transcription in the presence of cAMP. E. coli catabolite activator protein
   5649..5741    -  CDS            lacI (fragment): lac repressor; lacI; The lac repressor binds to the lac operator to inhibit transcription in E. coli. This inhibition can be relieved by adding lactose or isopropyl-β-D-thiogalactopyranoside (IPTG).
   5924..6512    -  rep_origin     ori: high-copy-number ColE1/pMB1/pBR322/pUC origin of replication
   6683..7543    -  CDS            AmpR: β-lactamase; bla; confers resistance to ampicillin, carbenicillin, and related antibiotics
   7544..7648    -  promoter       AmpR promoter: bla
   7719..7763    -  misc_feature   bom (fragment): basis of mobility region from pBR322
   7918..131     +  enhancer       CMV enhancer (across the origin): human cytomegalovirus immediate early enhancer
>Addgene plasmid #154147 | pCMV-dLbCpf1-BE-EE | addgene full sequence | sequence record 306836 | Addgene NGS Result
ATATGCCAAGTACGCCCCCTATTGACGTCAATGACGGTAAATGGCCCGCCTGGCATTATGCCCAGTACAT
GACCTTATGGGACTTTCCTACTTGGCAGTACATCTACGTATTAGTCATCGCTATTACCATGGTGATGCGG
TTTTGGCAGTACATCAATGGGCGTGGATAGCGGTTTGACTCACGGGGATTTCCAAGTCTCCACCCCATTG
ACGTCAATGGGAGTTTGTTTTGGCACCAAAATCAACGGGACTTTCCAAAATGTCGTAACAACTCCGCCCC
ATTGACGCAAATGGGCGGTAGGCGTGTACGGTGGGAGGTCTATATAAGCAGAGCTGGTTTAGTGAACCGT
CAGATCCGCTAGAGATCCGCGGCCGCTAATACGACTCACTATAGGGAGAGCCGCCACCATGCCCAAGAAG
AAGAGGAAAGTCATGAGCTCAGAGACTGGCCCAGTGGCTGTGGACCCCACATTGAGACGGCGGATCGAGC
CCCATGAGTTTGAGGTATTCTTCGATCCGAGAGAGCTCCGCAAGGAGACCTGCCTGCTTTACGAAATTAA
TTGGGGGGGCCGGCACTCCATTTGGCGACATACATCACAGAACACTAACAAGCACGTCGAAGTCAACTTC
ATCGAGAAGTTCACGACAGAAAGATATTTCTGTCCGAACACAAGGTGCAGCATTACCTGGTTTCTCAGCT
GGAGCCCATGCGGCGAATGTAGTAGGGCCATCACTGAATTCCTGTCAAGGTATCCCCACGTCACTCTGTT
TATTTACATCGCAAGGCTGTACCACCACGCTGACCCCGAGAATCGACAAGGCCTGGAAGATTTGATCTCT
TCAGGTGTGACTATCCAAATTATGACTGAGCAGGAGTCAGGATACTGCTGGAGAAACTTTGTGAATTATA
GCCCGAGTAATGAAGCCCACTGGCCTAGGTATCCCCATCTGTGGGTACGACTGTACGTTCTTGAACTGTA
CTGCATCATACTGGGCCTGCCTCCTTGTCTCAACATTCTGAGAAGGAAGCAGCCACAGCTGACATTCTTT
ACCATCGCTCTTCAGTCTTGTCATTACCAGCGACTGCCCCCACACATTCTCTGGGCCACCGGGTTGAAAA
GCGGCAGCGAGACTCCCGGGACCTCAGAGTCCGCCACACCCGAAAGTATGTCAAAGCTGGAGAAATTCAC
CAACTGTTATAGCCTGTCTAAGACCCTGCGCTTCAAGGCAATCCCAGTGGGCAAGACACAAGAGAACATT
GACAACAAACGGCTCCTGGTGGAGGATGAGAAGAGGGCTGAAGATTACAAGGGCGTTAAGAAGCTGCTGG
ATAGGTACTATCTGTCATTCATCAACGATGTCCTCCACAGTATCAAGCTGAAGAATCTGAACAATTACAT
TTCTCTGTTCCGGAAGAAGACACGGACCGAGAAGGAGAACAAAGAGCTGGAGAATCTGGAGATCAACCTG
AGGAAAGAAATAGCTAAGGCTTTCAAAGGGAACGAGGGTTACAAGTCCCTGTTCAAGAAAGACATTATCG
AGACTATTCTGCCTGAGTTCCTGGACGATAAAGATGAGATCGCCCTCGTCAATTCCTTCAATGGGTTTAC
CACAGCCTTTACCGGCTTCTTCGACAATAGAGAGAATATGTTCTCTGAAGAGGCCAAATCCACTAGCATC
GCCTTTCGCTGCATAAACGAGAACCTGACTAGGTACATCAGCAATATGGACATCTTTGAGAAAGTCGATG
CCATATTCGACAAACATGAGGTGCAGGAGATTAAGGAGAAGATCCTGAACTCAGATTACGATGTCGAAGA
TTTCTTCGAGGGAGAGTTCTTCAACTTCGTGCTCACACAAGAGGGCATTGATGTGTACAATGCAATCATT
GGAGGGTTCGTGACAGAGAGTGGCGAGAAGATAAAGGGCCTGAACGAGTATATCAACCTCTACAACCAGA
AAACCAAGCAGAAACTGCCTAAGTTCAAGCCACTGTACAAACAAGTGCTCTCAGATAGGGAAAGCCTGAG
CTTCTACGGTGAAGGGTATACATCAGATGAAGAAGTGCTCGAAGTGTTCCGCAACACCCTCAATAAGAAC
AGTGAAATCTTCTCTTCAATCAAGAAGCTGGAGAAACTGTTCAAGAATTTCGATGAGTACTCCTCTGCCG
GAATCTTTGTGAAGAATGGCCCTGCAATATCCACTATTAGCAAAGACATCTTTGGCGAGTGGAACGTTAT
CAGGGATAAGTGGAATGCCGAGTACGATGATATTCATCTCAAGAAGAAAGCCGTGGTTACAGAGAAATAC
GAGGATGATAGACGCAAGAGCTTTAAGAAGATTGGTAGCTTCTCTCTCGAACAGCTGCAGGAGTACGCCG
ACGCTGACCTGTCAGTCGTGGAGAAACTCAAGGAGATCATAATCCAGAAGGTGGATGAAATCTACAAAGT
GTATGGAAGCTCTGAGAAACTCTTCGATGCAGACTTTGTTCTGGAGAAGAGTCTGAAGAAGAACGACGCA
GTGGTTGCTATCATGAAGGACCTGCTGGATTCTGTTAAGTCTTTCGAGAATTACATTAAGGCATTCTTTG
GTGAAGGGAAGGAGACAAATAGGGACGAGAGCTTCTATGGCGACTTTGTTCTGGCCTACGACATCCTCCT
CAAGGTTGACCACATCTATGACGCTATACGGAATTACGTTACCCAGAAGCCCTATAGCAAAGACAAGTTC
AAGCTGTATTTCCAGAATCCACAGTTTATGGGTGGGTGGGATAAAGACAAAGAAACAGATTACAGGGCCA
CTATCCTGCGGTACGGCAGCAAATACTATCTGGCTATCATGGATAAGAAGTACGCCAAATGCCTCCAGAA
GATCGACAAGGACGACGTGAACGGTAACTACGAGAAGATCAATTACAAGCTCCTGCCAGGACCTAACAAG
ATGCTGCCCAAGGTGTTCTTCTCCAAGAAATGGATGGCCTACTATAACCCAAGCGAGGACATTCAGAAGA
TATACAAGAATGGGACATTCAAGAAGGGCGATATGTTCAACCTCAACGACTGCCACAAGCTGATTGATTT
CTTCAAGGATAGCATTTCTCGCTATCCCAAGTGGTCTAATGCATACGATTTCAACTTCAGCGAGACTGAG
AAGTACAAAGACATCGCTGGCTTCTACCGGGAGGTGGAAGAGCAAGGCTATAAGGTGTCATTCGAATCCG
CTTCTAAGAAGGAAGTGGATAAGCTCGTGGAAGAGGGTAAGCTGTACATGTTCCAGATATACAACAAAGA
CTTCAGCGATAAGAGCCACGGCACTCCAAACCTCCATACTATGTATTTCAAGCTGCTGTTTGACGAGAAC
AACCACGGACAGATTAGGCTGTCAGGAGGCGCAGAACTCTTCATGCGCAGAGCTTCACTGAAGAAGGAGG
AACTCGTTGTCCACCCAGCCAATAGCCCTATAGCCAATAAGAATCCAGACAATCCTAAGAAAACCACTAC
TCTGTCTTACGATGTGTATAAGGATAAGAGATTCTCTGAAGATCAGTACGAACTGCACATACCCATTGCC
ATTAACAAGTGCCCTAAGAACATCTTCAAGATTAACACAGAGGTTAGAGTGCTCCTGAAACACGACGATA
ACCCTTATGTTATAGGCATTGCTCGCGGAGAGAGAAACCTGCTGTACATCGTCGTGGTGGACGGCAAAGG
CAACATCGTGGAACAGTACAGTCTCAATGAAATCATTAACAATTTCAACGGAATCCGCATTAAGACCGAC
TACCATTCTCTCCTCGACAAGAAGGAGAAAGAAAGGTTCGAAGCAAGACAGAATTGGACAAGTATAGAGA
ATATCAAAGAACTGAAGGCTGGGTACATCTCTCAGGTTGTGCACAAGATATGTGAGCTGGTGGAGAAGTA
CGACGCTGTTATCGCCCTCGCGGACCTGAATAGCGGCTTCAAGAACTCCAGGGTGAAGGTGGAGAAGCAG
GTGTATCAGAAGTTCGAGAAGATGCTGATCGACAAGCTCAACTATATGGTGGACAAGAAATCCAATCCTT
GCGCTACTGGTGGAGCCCTGAAGGGCTATCAAATCACCAATAAGTTCGAATCTTTCAAGTCTATGAGCAC
CCAGAATGGCTTCATCTTCTACATACCCGCATGGCTGACATCCAAGATTGATCCCTCTACCGGATTTGTT
AATCTGCTCAAGACTAAGTACACCTCTATTGCTGACTCAAAGAAGTTCATATCATCATTTGACCGCATCA
TGTACGTGCCAGAAGAGGACCTGTTCGAGTTTGCCCTGGATTACAAGAATTTCTCTCGGACTGACGCCGA
CTACATCAAGAAGTGGAAGCTCTACTCTTATGGTAATCGGATTCGCATATTCCGCAATCCCAAGAAGAAT
AACGTGTTCGATTGGGAGGAAGTTTGCCTCACCAGCGCTTACAAGGAGCTGTTCAATAAGTATGGGATTA
ACTACCAGCAGGGCGACATAAGAGCCCTGCTGTGCGAACAATCTGATAAGGCATTCTATTCCTCTTTCAT
GGCACTGATGTCACTGATGCTGCAAATGCGCAATTCCATCACCGGAAGAACAGACGTGGCCTTTCTGATC
TCTCCTGTCAAGAACTCAGATGGCATCTTCTACGATTCCCGCAACTATGAAGCACAGGAGAATGCTATCC
TGCCTAAGAATGCCGATGCAAATGGAGCCTATAACATCGCCAGAAAGGTCCTCTGGGCCATAGGACAATT
CAAGAAAGCTGAAGATGAGAAGCTGGACAAGGTGAAGATCGCCATTTCAAACAAAGAGTGGCTCGAATAT
GCTCAGACCTCAGTGAAGCATGGATCACCCAAGAAGAAACGGAAAGTGTCTGGTGGTTCTACTAATCTGT
CAGATATTATTGAAAAGGAGACCGGTAAGCAACTGGTTATCCAGGAATCCATCCTCATGCTCCCAGAGGA
GGTGGAAGAAGTCATTGGGAACAAGCCGGAAAGCGATATACTCGTGCACACCGCCTACGACGAGAGCACC
GACGAGAATGTCATGCTTCTGACTAGCGACGCCCCTGAATACAAGCCTTGGGCTCTGGTCATACAGGATA
GCAACGGTGAGAACAAGATTAAGATGCTCTCTGGTGGTTCTCCCAAGAAGAAGAGGAAAGTCTAACCGGT
CATCATCACCATCACCATTGAGTTTAAACCCGCTGATCAGCCTCGACTGTGCCTTCTAGTTGCCAGCCAT
CTGTTGTTTGCCCCTCCCCCGTGCCTTCCTTGACCCTGGAAGGTGCCACTCCCACTGTCCTTTCCTAATA
AAATGAGGAAATTGCATCGCATTGTCTGAGTAGGTGTCATTCTATTCTGGGGGGTGGGGTGGGGCAGGAC
AGCAAGGGGGAGGATTGGGAAGACAATAGCAGGCATGCTGGGGATGCGGTGGGCTCTATGGCTTCTGAGG
CGGAAAGAACCAGCTGGGGCTCGATACCGTCGACCTCTAGCTAGAGCTTGGCGTAATCATGGTCATAGCT
GTTTCCTGTGTGAAATTGTTATCCGCTCACAATTCCACACAACATACGAGCCGGAAGCATAAAGTGTAAA
GCCTAGGGTGCCTAATGAGTGAGCTAACTCACATTAATTGCGTTGCGCTCACTGCCCGCTTTCCAGTCGG
GAAACCTGTCGTGCCAGCTGCATTAATGAATCGGCCAACGCGCGGGGAGAGGCGGTTTGCGTATTGGGCG
CTCTTCCGCTTCCTCGCTCACTGACTCGCTGCGCTCGGTCGTTCGGCTGCGGCGAGCGGTATCAGCTCAC
TCAAAGGCGGTAATACGGTTATCCACAGAATCAGGGGATAACGCAGGAAAGAACATGTGAGCAAAAGGCC
AGCAAAAGGCCAGGAACCGTAAAAAGGCCGCGTTGCTGGCGTTTTTCCATAGGCTCCGCCCCCCTGACGA
GCATCACAAAAATCGACGCTCAAGTCAGAGGTGGCGAAACCCGACAGGACTATAAAGATACCAGGCGTTT
CCCCCTGGAAGCTCCCTCGTGCGCTCTCCTGTTCCGACCCTGCCGCTTACCGGATACCTGTCCGCCTTTC
TCCCTTCGGGAAGCGTGGCGCTTTCTCATAGCTCACGCTGTAGGTATCTCAGTTCGGTGTAGGTCGTTCG
CTCCAAGCTGGGCTGTGTGCACGAACCCCCCGTTCAGCCCGACCGCTGCGCCTTATCCGGTAACTATCGT
CTTGAGTCCAACCCGGTAAGACACGACTTATCGCCACTGGCAGCAGCCACTGGTAACAGGATTAGCAGAG
CGAGGTATGTAGGCGGTGCTACAGAGTTCTTGAAGTGGTGGCCTAACTACGGCTACACTAGAAGAACAGT
ATTTGGTATCTGCGCTCTGCTGAAGCCAGTTACCTTCGGAAAAAGAGTTGGTAGCTCTTGATCCGGCAAA
CAAACCACCGCTGGTAGCGGTGGTTTTTTTGTTTGCAAGCAGCAGATTACGCGCAGAAAAAAAGGATCTC
AAGAAGATCCTTTGATCTTTTCTACGGGGTCTGACGCTCAGTGGAACGAAAACTCACGTTAAGGGATTTT
GGTCATGAGATTATCAAAAAGGATCTTCACCTAGATCCTTTTAAATTAAAAATGAAGTTTTAAATCAATC
TAAAGTATATATGAGTAAACTTGGTCTGACAGTTACCAATGCTTAATCAGTGAGGCACCTATCTCAGCGA
TCTGTCTATTTCGTTCATCCATAGTTGCCTGACTCCCCGTCGTGTAGATAACTACGATACGGGAGGGCTT
ACCATCTGGCCCCAGTGCTGCAATGATACCGCGAGACCCACGCTCACCGGCTCCAGATTTATCAGCAATA
AACCAGCCAGCCGGAAGGGCCGAGCGCAGAAGTGGTCCTGCAACTTTATCCGCCTCCATCCAGTCTATTA
ATTGTTGCCGGGAAGCTAGAGTAAGTAGTTCGCCAGTTAATAGTTTGCGCAACGTTGTTGCCATTGCTAC
AGGCATCGTGGTGTCACGCTCGTCGTTTGGTATGGCTTCATTCAGCTCCGGTTCCCAACGATCAAGGCGA
GTTACATGATCCCCCATGTTGTGCAAAAAAGCGGTTAGCTCCTTCGGTCCTCCGATCGTTGTCAGAAGTA
AGTTGGCCGCAGTGTTATCACTCATGGTTATGGCAGCACTGCATAATTCTCTTACTGTCATGCCATCCGT
AAGATGCTTTTCTGTGACTGGTGAGTACTCAACCAAGTCATTCTGAGAATAGTGTATGCGGCGACCGAGT
TGCTCTTGCCCGGCGTCAATACGGGATAATACCGCGCCACATAGCAGAACTTTAAAAGTGCTCATCATTG
GAAAACGTTCTTCGGGGCGAAAACTCTCAAGGATCTTACCGCTGTTGAGATCCAGTTCGATGTAACCCAC
TCGTGCACCCAACTGATCTTCAGCATCTTTTACTTTCACCAGCGTTTCTGGGTGAGCAAAAACAGGAAGG
CAAAATGCCGCAAAAAAGGGAATAAGGGCGACACGGAAATGTTGAATACTCATACTCTTCCTTTTTCAAT
ATTATTGAAGCATTTATCAGGGTTATTGTCTCATGAGCGGATACATATTTGAATGTATTTAGAAAAATAA
ACAAATAGGGGTTCCGCGCACATTTCCCCGAAAAGTGCCACCTGACGTCGACGGATCGGGAGATCGATCT
CCCGATCCCCTAGGGTCGACTCTCAGTACAATCTGCTCTGATGCCGCATAGTTAAGCCAGTATCTGCTCC
CTGCTTGTGTGTTGGAGGTCGCTGAGTAGTGCGCGAGCAAAATTTAAGCTACAACAAGGCAAGGCTTGAC
CGACAATTGCATGAAGAATCTGCTTAGGGTTAGGCGTTTTGCGCTGCTTCGCGATGTACGGGCCAGATAT
ACGCGTTGACATTGATTATTGACTAGTTATTAATAGTAATCAATTACGGGGTCATTAGTTCATAGCCCAT
ATATGGAGTTCCGCGTTACATAACTTACGGTAAATGGCCCGCCTGGCTGACCGCCCAACGACCCCCGCCC
ATTGACGTCAATAATGACGTATGTTCCCATAGTAACGCCAATAGGGACTTTCCATTGACGTCAATGGGTG
GAGTATTTACGGTAAACTGCCCACTTGGCAGTACATCAAGTGTATC
